>Addgene plasmid #26280 | pGL2- Empty control -SV40-Luc | addgene full sequence | sequence record 242694 | Addgene NGS Result
GGTACCGAGCTCTTACGCGTGCTAGCCCGGGCTCGAGATCTGCGATCTGCATCTCAATTAGTCAGCAACC
ATAGTCCCGCCCCTAACTCCGCCCATCCCGCCCCTAACTCCGCCCAGTTCCGCCCATTCTCCGCCCCATC
GCTGACTAATTTTTTTTATTTATGCAGAGGCCGAGGCCGCCTCGGCCTCTGAGCTATTCCAGAAGTAGTG
AGGAGGCTTTTTTGGAGGCCTAGGCTTTTGCAAAAAGCTTGGCATTCCGGTACTGTTGGTAAAGCCACCA
TGGAAGACGCCAAAAACATAAAGAAAGGCCCGGCGCCATTCTATCCGCTGGAAGATGGAACCGCTGGAGA
GCAACTGCATAAGGCTATGAAGAGATACGCCCTGGTTCCTGGAACAATTGCTTTTACAGATGCACATATC
GAGGTGGACATCACTTACGCTGAGTACTTCGAAATGTCCGTTCGGTTGGCAGAAGCTATGAAACGATATG
GGCTGAATACAAATCACAGAATCGTCGTATGCAGTGAAAACTCTCTTCAATTCTTTATGCCGGTGTTGGG
CGCGTTATTTATCGGAGTTGCAGTTGCGCCCGCGAACGACATTTATAATGAACGTGAATTGCTCAACAGT
ATGGGCATTTCGCAGCCTACCGTGGTGTTCGTTTCCAAAAAGGGGTTGCAAAAAATTTTGAACGTGCAAA
AAAAGCTCCCAATCATCCAAAAAATTATTATCATGGATTCTAAAACGGATTACCAGGGATTTCAGTCGAT
GTACACGTTCGTCACATCTCATCTACCTCCCGGTTTTAATGAATACGATTTTGTGCCAGAGTCCTTCGAT
AGGGACAAGACAATTGCACTGATCATGAACTCCTCTGGATCTACTGGTCTGCCTAAAGGTGTCGCTCTGC
CTCATAGAACTGCCTGCGTGAGATTCTCGCATGCCAGAGATCCTATTTTTGGCAATCAAATCATTCCGGA
TACTGCGATTTTAAGTGTTGTTCCATTCCATCACGGTTTTGGAATGTTTACTACACTCGGATATTTGATA
TGTGGATTTCGAGTCGTCTTAATGTATAGATTTGAAGAAGAGCTGTTTCTGAGGAGCCTTCAGGATTACA
AGATTCAAAGTGCGCTGCTGGTGCCAACCCTATTCTCCTTCTTCGCCAAAAGCACTCTGATTGACAAATA
CGATTTATCTAATTTACACGAAATTGCTTCTGGTGGCGCTCCCCTCTCTAAGGAAGTCGGGGAAGCGGTT
GCCAAGAGGTTCCATCTGCCAGGTATCAGGCAAGGATATGGGCTCACTGAGACTACATCAGCTATTCTGA
TTACACCCGAGGGGGATGATAAACCGGGCGCGGTCGGTAAAGTTGTTCCATTTTTTGAAGCGAAGGTTGT
GGATCTGGATACCGGGAAAACGCTGGGCGTTAATCAAAGAGGCGAACTGTGTGTGAGAGGTCCTATGATT
ATGTCCGGTTATGTAAACAATCCGGAAGCGACCAACGCCTTGATTGACAAGGATGGATGGCTACATTCTG
GAGACATAGCTTACTGGGACGAAGACGAACACTTCTTCATCGTTGACCGCCTGAAGTCTCTGATTAAGTA
CAAAGGCTATCAGGTGGCTCCCGCTGAATTGGAATCCATCTTGCTCCAACACCCCAACATCTTCGACGCA
GGTGTCGCAGGTCTTCCCGACGATGACGCCGGTGAACTTCCCGCCGCCGTTGTTGTTTTGGAGCACGGAA
AGACGATGACGGAAAAAGAGATCGTGGATTACGTCGCCAGTCAAGTAACAACCGCGAAAAAGTTGCGCGG
AGGAGTTGTGTTTGTGGACGAAGTACCGAAAGGTCTTACCGGAAAACTCGACGCAAGAAAAATCAGAGAG
ATCCTCATAAAGGCCAAGAAGGGCGGAAAGATCGCCGTGTAATTCTAGAGTCGGGGCGGCCGGCCGCTTC
GAGCAGACATGATAAGATACATTGATGAGTTTGGACAAACCACAACTAGAATGCAGTGAAAAAAATGCTT
TATTTGTGAAATTTGTGATGCTATTGCTTTATTTGTAACCATTATAAGCTGCAATAAACAAGTTAACAAC
AACAATTGCATTCATTTTATGTTTCAGGTTCAGGGGGAGGTGTGGGAGGTTTTTTAAAGCAAGTAAAACC
TCTACAAATGTGGTAAAATCGATAAGGATCCGTCGACCGATGCCCTTGAGAGCCTTCAACCCAGTCAGCT
CCTTCCGGTGGGCGCGGGGCATGACTATCGTCGCCGCACTTATGACTGTCTTCTTTATCATGCAACTCGT
AGGACAGGTGCCGGCAGCGCTCTTCCGCTTCCTCGCTCACTGACTCGCTGCGCTCGGTCGTTCGGCTGCG
GCGAGCGGTATCAGCTCACTCAAAGGCGGTAATACGGTTATCCACAGAATCAGGGGATAACGCAGGAAAG
AACATGTGAGCAAAAGGCCAGCAAAAGGCCAGGAACCGTAAAAAGGCCGCGTTGCTGGCGTTTTTCCATA
GGCTCCGCCCCCCTGACGAGCATCACAAAAATCGACGCTCAAGTCAGAGGTGGCGAAACCCGACAGGACT
ATAAAGATACCAGGCGTTTCCCCCTGGAAGCTCCCTCGTGCGCTCTCCTGTTCCGACCCTGCCGCTTACC
GGATACCTGTCCGCCTTTCTCCCTTCGGGAAGCGTGGCGCTTTCTCATAGCTCACGCTGTAGGTATCTCA
GTTCGGTGTAGGTCGTTCGCTCCAAGCTGGGCTGTGTGCACGAACCCCCCGTTCAGCCCGACCGCTGCGC
CTTATCCGGTAACTATCGTCTTGAGTCCAACCCGGTAAGACACGACTTATCGCCACTGGCAGCAGCCACT
GGTAACAGGATTAGCAGAGCGAGGTATGTAGGCGGTGCTACAGAGTTCTTGAAGTGGTGGCCTAACTACG
GCTACACTAGAAGAACAGTATTTGGTATCTGCGCTCTGCTGAAGCCAGTTACCTTCGGAAAAAGAGTTGG
TAGCTCTTGATCCGGCAAACAAACCACCGCTGGTAGCGGTGGTTTTTTTGTTTGCAAGCAGCAGATTACG
CGCAGAAAAAAAGGATCTCAAGAAGATCCTTTGATCTTTTCTACGGGGTCTGACGCTCAGTGGAACGAAA
ACTCACGTTAAGGGATTTTGGTCATGAGATTATCAAAAAGGATCTTCACCTAGATCCTTTTAAATTAAAA
ATGAAGTTTTAAATCAATCTAAAGTATATATGAGTAAACTTGGTCTGACAGTTACCAATGCTTAATCAGT
GAGGCACCTATCTCAGCGATCTGTCTATTTCGTTCATCCATAGTTGCCTGACTCCCCGTCGTGTAGATAA
CTACGATACGGGAGGGCTTACCATCTGGCCCCAGTGCTGCAATGATACCGCGAGACCCACGCTCACCGGC
TCCAGATTTATCAGCAATAAACCAGCCAGCCGGAAGGGCCGAGCGCAGAAGTGGTCCTGCAACTTTATCC
GCCTCCATCCAGTCTATTAATTGTTGCCGGGAAGCTAGAGTAAGTAGTTCGCCAGTTAATAGTTTGCGCA
ACGTTGTTGCCATTGCTACAGGCATCGTGGTGTCACGCTCGTCGTTTGGTATGGCTTCATTCAGCTCCGG
TTCCCAACGATCAAGGCGAGTTACATGATCCCCCATGTTGTGCAAAAAAGCGGTTAGCTCCTTCGGTCCT
CCGATCGTTGTCAGAAGTAAGTTGGCCGCAGTGTTATCACTCATGGTTATGGCAGCACTGCATAATTCTC
TTACTGTCATGCCATCCGTAAGATGCTTTTCTGTGACTGGTGAGTACTCAACCAAGTCATTCTGAGAATA
GTGTATGCGGCGACCGAGTTGCTCTTGCCCGGCGTCAATACGGGATAATACCGCGCCACATAGCAGAACT
TTAAAAGTGCTCATCATTGGAAAACGTTCTTCGGGGCGAAAACTCTCAAGGATCTTACCGCTGTTGAGAT
CCAGTTCGATGTAACCCACTCGTGCACCCAACTGATCTTCAGCATCTTTTACTTTCACCAGCGTTTCTGG
GTGAGCAAAAACAGGAAGGCAAAATGCCGCAAAAAAGGGAATAAGGGCGACACGGAAATGTTGAATACTC
ATACTCTTCCTTTTTCAATATTATTGAAGCATTTATCAGGGTTATTGTCTCATGAGCGGATACATATTTG
AATGTATTTAGAAAAATAAACAAATAGGGGTTCCGCGCACATTTCCCCGAAAAGTGCCACCTG
[124 nt withheld, positions 4264-4387]
C
[91 nt withheld, positions 4389-4479]
A
[49 nt withheld, positions 4481-4529]
CCTTTGACGTTGGAGTCCACGTTCTTT
[37 nt withheld, positions 4557-4593]
ACCCTATCTCGGTCTATTCTTTTGATTTATAAGGGATTTTGCCGATTTCGGCCTATTGGTTAAAAAATGA
GCTGATTTAACAAAAATTTAACGCGAATTTTAACAAAATATTAACGCTTACAATTTGCCATTCGCCATTC
AGGCTGCGCAACTGTTGGGAAGGGCGATCGGTGCGGGCCTCTTCGCTATTACGCCAGCCCAAGCTACCAT
GATAAGTAAGTAATATTAAGGTACGGGAGGTACTTGGAGCGGCCGCAATAAAATATCTTTATTTTCATTA
CATCTGTGTGTTGGTTTTTTGTGTGAATCGATAGTACTAACATACGCTCTCCATCAAAACAAAACGAAAC
AAAACAAACTAGCAAAATAGGCTGTCCCCAGTGCAAGTGCAGGTGCCAGAACATTTCTCTATCGATA
Features (pLannotate 1.2.2; 12 found; start..end, strand, type, name):
     48..244     +  promoter       SV40 promoter: SV40 early promoter
    280..1932    +  CDS            luciferase: firefly luciferase; luc+; enhanced luc+ version of the luciferase gene
   1973..2094    -  polyA_signal   SV40 poly(A) signal: SV40 polyadenylation signal
   2117..2185    -  CDS            large T antigen (fragment): large T antigen from SV40 (simian virus 40)
   2201..2333    +  CDS            TcR (fragment): tetracycline efflux protein; tet; confers resistance to tetracycline
   2513..3101    -  rep_origin     ori: high-copy-number ColE1/pMB1/pBR322/pUC origin of replication
   3272..4132    -  CDS            AmpR: β-lactamase; bla; confers resistance to ampicillin, carbenicillin, and related antibiotics
   4133..4237    -  promoter       AmpR promoter: bla
   4264..4692    +  rep_origin     f1 ori (sequence partly withheld): f1 bacteriophage origin of replication; arrow indicates direction of (+) strand synthesis
   4724..4791    -  CDS            lacZα (fragment): LacZα fragment of β-galactosidase; lacZ fragment
   4850..4898    +  polyA_signal   poly(A) signal: synthetic polyadenylation signal
   4912..5003    +  misc_feature   pause site: RNA polymerase II transcriptional pause signal from the human α2 globin gene
