[The description below was written by a language model from this plasmid's Addgene catalogue record and pLannotate feature annotations shown in this document.]
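Description:
pGL2- Empty control -SV40-Luc is a mammalian luciferase reporter plasmid deposited as an empty backbone. It serves as the insert-free control for reporter constructs in which candidate regulatory DNA is cloned between the retained XhoI and KpnI sites. The catalogue lists the backbone as pGL2-SV40-Luc at about 6 kb. However, the repository's next-generation sequencing result is 5,010 nt, and the record explicitly warns that numerous differences from the stated backbone were found. The sequenced record is therefore the better guide to the plasmid's actual content.

In the annotated sequence, an SV40 early promoter drives firefly luciferase, annotated as the enhanced luc+ version, and the transcript is terminated by an SV40 polyadenylation signal. Upstream of the promoter region lie a synthetic poly(A) signal and the RNA polymerase II transcriptional pause site from the human α2 globin gene. These elements are commonly placed there to block read-through transcription from the backbone, which reduces background luciferase signal. No SV40 enhancer is annotated, which fits a minimal-promoter design whose activity can be raised by an inserted enhancer element, although the record does not state this intent.

Propagation in E. coli relies on a high-copy ColE1/pUC-type origin and the β-lactamase gene under its own promoter, which gives ampicillin selection. An f1 origin permits single-stranded DNA production. Short fragments of SV40 large T antigen, a tetracycline resistance gene and lacZα are also detected, and these appear to be nonfunctional cloning remnants. There is no mammalian selection marker, so the plasmid suits transient transfection assays. The associated publication concerns human and mouse embryonic stem cell states.
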