Addgene plasmid #26280: pGL2- Empty control -SV40-Luc
Purpose: (Empty Backbone) Addgene next-generation sequencing identified numerous modifications from the indicated plasmid backbone. Please see the sequences link for additional information.
Depositing lab: Rudolf Jaenisch. Depositing organization: Whitehead Institute for Biomedical Research. Publication: Human embryonic stem cells with biological and epigenetic characteristics similar to those of mouse ESCs. Hanna J, Cheng AW, Saha K, Kim J, Lengner CJ, Soldner F, Cassady JP, Muffat J, Carey BW, Jaenisch R. Proc Natl Acad Sci U S A. 2010 May 18. 107(20):9222-7. 10.1073/pnas.1004584107 PubMed 20442331.
Backbone
  Vector backbone: pGL2-SV40-Luc
  Backbone size (bp): 6000
  Vector type: Mammalian Expression, Luciferase
Growth in bacteria
  Bacterial resistance: Ampicillin, 100 μg/mL
  Growth temperature: 37°C
  Growth strain: DH5alpha
  Copy number: High Copy
Gene/Insert
  Gene/Insert name: pGL2-Control plasmid
  Cloning method: Restriction Enzyme; 5′ cloning site XhoI (not destroyed); 3′ cloning site KpnI (not destroyed)
  Sequencing primers: 5′ T7
Terms and licenses: Academic/Nonprofit Terms; Industry Terms: Not Available to Industry
Depositor comments: Backbone kindly provided by Dr. Ron Mckay and Dr.Paul Tesar (Tesar et al. Nature 2007)
How to cite: pGL2- Empty control -SV40-Luc was a gift from Rudolf Jaenisch (Addgene plasmid # 26280 ; http://n2t.net/addgene:26280 ; RRID:Addgene_26280)
