>Addgene plasmid #26280 | pGL2- Empty control -SV40-Luc | addgene partial sequence | sequence record 32386 | 26280 with LucNrev
GGCGCCGGGCCTTTCTTTATGTTTTTGGCGTCTTCCATGGTGGCTTTACCAACAGTACCGGAATGCCAAG
CTTTTTGCAAAAGCCTAGGCCTCCAAAAAAGCCTCCTCACTACTTCTGGAATAGCTCAGAGGCCGAGGCG
GCCTCGGCCTCTGCATAAATAAAAAAAATTAGTCAGCGATGGGGCGGAGAATGGGCGGAACTGGGCGGAG
TTAGGGGCGGGATGGGCGGAGTTAGGGGCGGGACTATGGTTGCTGACTAATTGAGATGCAGATCGCAGAT
CTCGAGCCCGGGCTAGCACGCGTAAGAGCTCGGTACCTATCGATAGAGAAATGTTCTGGCACCTGCACTT
GCACTGGGGACAGCCTATTTTGCTAGTTTGTTTTGTTTCGTTTTGTTTTGATGGAGAGCGTATGTTAGTA
CTATCGATTCACACAAAAAACCAACACACAGATGTAATGAAAATAAAGATATTTTATTGCGGCCGCTCCA
AGTACCTCCCGTACCTTAATATTACTTACTTATCATGGTAGCTTGGGCTGGCGTAATAGCGAAGAGGCCC
GCACCGATCGCCCTTCCCAACAGTTGCGCAGCCTGAATGGCGAATGGCAAATTGTAAGCGTTAATATTTT
GTTAAAATTCGCGTTAAATTTTTGTTAAATCAGCTCATTTTTTAACCAATAGGCCGAAATCGGCAAAATC
CCTTATAAATCNNAGAATAGACCGAGATAGGGT
[37 nt withheld, positions 734-770]
AAAGAACGTGGACTCCAACGTCAAAGGGCGAAAAACCGTCTATCA
[32 nt withheld, positions 816-847]
TAATCAAAGTTTTTTG
[42 nt withheld, positions 864-905]
AGCCCC
